Addgene plasmid #18110: T4 Lysozyme WT
Depositing lab: Brian Matthews. Depositing organization: University of Oregon.
Backbone
  Vector backbone: pHS1403
  Backbone size w/o insert (bp): 5000
  Vector type: Bacterial Expression
Growth in bacteria
  Bacterial resistance: Ampicillin, 100 μg/mL
  Growth temperature: 37°C
  Growth strain: DH5alpha
  Copy number: High Copy
Gene/Insert
  Gene/Insert name: T4 Lysozyme
  Species: Bacteriophage T4
  Insert size (bp): 600
  GenBank ID: NP_049736
  Entrez Gene: e (a.k.a. T4p123)
  Cloning method: Restriction Enzyme; 5′ cloning site BamHI (not destroyed); 3′ cloning site HindIII (not destroyed)
  Sequencing primers: 5′ na; 3′ GGCGTATCACGAGGCCC
Terms and licenses: Academic/Nonprofit Terms; Industry Terms: Not Available to Industry
Depositor comments: The BamHI site is 27 bp from the ATG and the HindIII site is 115 bp from the stop. Note that the T4 Lysozyme insert sequence provided by the depositing laboratory differs from GenBank reference sequence NP_049736.1 at two amino acids: R12G and I137R. These differences were confirmed by Addgene's sequencing results.
How to cite: T4 Lysozyme WT was a gift from Brian Matthews (Addgene plasmid # 18110 ; http://n2t.net/addgene:18110 ; RRID:Addgene_18110)
