[The description below was written by a language model from this plasmid's Addgene catalogue record and pLannotate feature annotations shown in this document.]
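Description:
T4 Lysozyme WT is a bacterial expression plasmid built on the pHS1403 backbone (about 5 kb) that carries the bacteriophage T4 gene e, encoding the phage endolysin (T4 lysozyme), the enzyme that degrades host peptidoglycan during lysis. The roughly 600 bp insert was cloned between BamHI and HindIII sites, both of which are retained; according to the depositor, the BamHI site lies 27 bp from the start codon and the HindIII site 115 bp from the stop codon. The plasmid is maintained in E. coli through a high-copy ColE1/pMB1-type origin and selected with ampicillin via the β-lactamase gene. pBR322-derived remnants are also annotated, including the bom region, a rop fragment and a fragment of the tet promoter.

In the circular sequenced record (5,089 nt), the lysozyme coding sequence lies on the minus strand near the end of the numbering. Immediately upstream of it, across the numbering origin and in the same orientation, sit a lac UV5 promoter and two tandem tac promoters, each paired with a lac operator. This arrangement is consistent with strong, IPTG-inducible transcription of the lysozyme gene. A full-length lacI gene driven by the lacIq promoter supplies elevated levels of repressor from the plasmid itself, which would help keep this potentially lytic enzyme repressed until induction. A second lac UV5 promoter/operator and a lacZα fragment lie downstream of lacI.

Although named wild type, the insert differs from the GenBank reference protein at two residues, R12G and I137R, and the repository's sequencing confirmed both differences. The record does not state a specific application, and no affinity tag is annotated. The design suits recombinant production of T4 lysozyme in E. coli.
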