Features (pLannotate 1.2.2; 21 found; start..end, strand, type, name):
     16..32      -  protein_bind   lac operator: The lac repressor binds to the lac operator to inhibit transcription in E. coli. This inhibition can be relieved by adding lactose or isopropyl-β-D-thiogalactopyranoside (IPTG). lac repressor encoded by lacI
     40..68      -  promoter       tac promoter: strong E. coli promoter; hybrid between the trp and lac UV5 promoters
    111..127     -  protein_bind   lac operator: The lac repressor binds to the lac operator to inhibit transcription in E. coli. This inhibition can be relieved by adding lactose or isopropyl-β-D-thiogalactopyranoside (IPTG). lac repressor encoded by lacI
    135..163     -  promoter       tac promoter: strong E. coli promoter; hybrid between the trp and lac UV5 promoters
    218..234     -  protein_bind   lac operator: The lac repressor binds to the lac operator to inhibit transcription in E. coli. This inhibition can be relieved by adding lactose or isopropyl-β-D-thiogalactopyranoside (IPTG). lac repressor encoded by lacI
    242..272     -  promoter       lac UV5 promoter: E. coli lac promoter with an "up" mutation
    287..308     -  protein_bind   CAP binding site: CAP binding activates transcription in the presence of cAMP. E. coli catabolite activator protein
    321..359     -  CDS            lacI (fragment): lac repressor; lacI; The lac repressor binds to the lac operator to inhibit transcription in E. coli. This inhibition can be relieved by adding lactose or isopropyl-β-D-thiogalactopyranoside (IPTG).
    360..437     +  promoter       lacIq promoter: lacI (mutant); In the lacIq allele, a single base change in the promoter boosts expression of the lacI gene about 10-fold.
    438..1520    +  CDS            lacI: lac repressor; lacI; The lac repressor binds to the lac operator to inhibit transcription in E. coli. This inhibition can be relieved by adding lactose or isopropyl-β-D-thiogalactopyranoside (IPTG).
   1533..1554    +  protein_bind   CAP binding site: CAP binding activates transcription in the presence of cAMP. E. coli catabolite activator protein
   1569..1599    +  promoter       lac UV5 promoter: E. coli lac promoter with an "up" mutation
   1607..1623    +  protein_bind   lac operator: The lac repressor binds to the lac operator to inhibit transcription in E. coli. This inhibition can be relieved by adding lactose or isopropyl-β-D-thiogalactopyranoside (IPTG). lac repressor encoded by lacI
   1643..1816    +  CDS            lacZα: LacZα fragment of β-galactosidase; lacZ fragment
   2084..2123    +  CDS            rop (fragment): Rop protein, which maintains plasmids at low copy number; rop
   2225..2365    +  misc_feature   bom: basis of mobility region from pBR322
   2551..3139    -  rep_origin     ori: high-copy-number ColE1/pMB1/pBR322/pUC origin of replication
   3310..4170    -  CDS            AmpR: β-lactamase; bla; confers resistance to ampicillin, carbenicillin, and related antibiotics
   4171..4275    -  promoter       AmpR promoter: bla
   4428..4452    +  promoter       tet promoter (fragment): E. coli promoter for tetracycline efflux protein gene
   4571..5062    -  CDS            E (sequence withheld): ENLYS_BPT4 - Experimental evidence at protein level: Swiss-Prot protein existence level 1. Endolysin with lysozyme activity that degrades host peptidoglycans and participates with the holin and spanin proteins in the sequential events which lead to the programmed host cell lysis releasing the mature viral particles. Once the holin has permeabilized the host cell membrane, the endolysin can reach the periplasm and break down the peptidoglycan layer. From Enterobacteria phage T4 (Bacteriophage T4).
>Addgene plasmid #18110 | T4 Lysozyme WT | addgene full sequence | sequence record 398030 | Addgene NGS Result
GTTTCCTGTGTGAAATTGTTATCCGCTCACAATTCCACACATTATACGAGCCGATGATTAATTGTCAACA
GGGGGATGGGGAGTAAGCTGATCCTGTTTCCTGTGTGAAATTGTTATCCGCTCACAATTCCACACATTAT
ACGAGCCGATGATTAATTGTCAACAGGGGGATGGGGAGTAAGCTCATCGATGGATCGATCCTGTTTCCTG
TGTGAAATTGTTATCCGCTCACAATTCCACACATTATACGAGCCGGAAGCATAAAGTGTAAAGCCTGGGG
TGCCTAATGAGTGAGCTAACTTACATTAATTGCGTTGCGCTCACTGCCCGCTTTCCAGTCGGGAAACCTG
TCGTGCCAGGACACCATCGAATGGTGCAAAACCTTTCGCGGTATGGCATGATAGCGCCCGGAAGAGAGTC
AATTCAGGGTGGTGAATGTGAAACCAGTAACGTTATACGATGTCGCAGAGTATGCCGGTGTCTCTTATCA
GACCGTTTCCCGCGTGGTGAACCAGGCCAGCCACGTTTCTGCGAAAACGCGGGAAAAAGTGGAAGCGGCG
ATGGCGGAGCTGAATTACATTCCCAACCGCGTGGCACAACAACTGGCGGGCAAACAGTCGTTGCTGATTG
GCGTTGCCACCTCCAGTCTGGCCCTGCACGCGCCGTCGCAAATTGTCGCGGCGATTAAATCTCGCGCCGA
TCAACTGGGTGCCAGCGTGGTGGTGTCGATGGTAGAACGAAGCGGCGTCGAAGCCTGTAAAGCGGCGGTG
CACAATCTTCTCGCGCAACGCGTCAGTGGGCTGATCATTAACTATCCGCTGGATGACCAGGATGCCATTG
CTGTGGAAGCTGCCTGCACTAATGTTCCGGCGTTATTTCTTGATGTCTCTGACCAGACACCCATCAACAG
TATTATTTTCTCCCATGAAGACGGTACGCGACTGGGCGTGGAGCATCTGGTCGCATTGGGTCACCAGCAA
ATCGCGCTGTTAGCGGGCCCATTAAGTTCTGTCTCGGCGCGTCTGCGTCTGGCTGGCTGGCATAAATATC
TCACTCGCAATCAAATTCAGCCGATAGCGGAACGGGAAGGCGACTGGAGTGCCATGTCCGGTTTTCAACA
AACCATGCAAATGCTGAATGAGGGCATCGTTCCCACTGCGATGCTGGTTGCCAACGATCAGATGGCGCTG
GGCGCAATGCGCGCCATTACCGAGTCCGGGCTGCGCGTTGGTGCGGATATCTCGGTAGTGGGATACGACG
ATACCGAAGACAGCTCATGTTATATCCCGCCGTTAACCACCATCAAACAGGATTTTCGCCTGCTGGGGCA
AACCAGCGTGGACCGCTTGCTGCAACTCTCTCAGGGCCAGGCGGTGAAGGGCAATCAGCTGTTGCCCGTC
TCACTGGTGAAAAGAAAAACCACCCTGGCGCCCAATACGCAAACCGCCTCTCCCCGCGCGTTGGCCGATT
CATTAATGCAGCTGGCACGACAGGTTTCCCGACTGGAAAGCGGGCAGTGAGCGCAACGCAATTAATGTAA
GTTAGCTCACTCATTAGGCACCCCAGGCTTTACACTTTATGCTTCCGGCTCGTATAATGTGTGGAATTGT
GAGCGGATAACAATTTCACACAGGAAACAGCTATGACCATGATTACGGATTCACTGGCCGTCGTTTTACA
ACGTCGTGACTGGGAAAACCCTGGCGTTACCCAACTTAATCGCCTTGCAGCACATCCCCCTTTCGCCAGC
TGGCGTAATAGCGAAGAGGCCCGCACCGATCGCCCTTCCCAACAGTTGCGCAGCCTGAATGGCGAATGGC
GCTTTGCCTGGTTTCCGGCACCAGAAGCGGTGCCGGAAAGCTGGCTGGAGTGCGATCTTCCTGAGGCCGA
TACTGTCGTCGTCCCCTCAAACTGGCAGATGCACGGTTACGATGCGCCCATCTACACCAACGTGACCTAT
CCCATTACGGTCAATCCGCCGTTTGTTCCCACGGAGAATCCGACGGGTTGTTACTCGCTCACATTTAATG
TTGATGAAAGCTGGCTACAGGAAGGCCAGACGCGAATTATTTTTGATGGCGTTCTGCCTCGCGCGTTTCG
GTGATGACGGTGAAAACCTCTGACACATGCAGCTCCCGGAGACGGTCACAGCTTGTCTGTAAGCGGATGC
CGGGAGCAGACAAGCCCGTCAGGGCGCGTCAGCGGGTGTTGGCGGGTGTCGGGGCGCAGCCATGACCCAG
TCACGTAGCGATAGCGGAGTGTATACTGGCTTAACTATGCGGCATCAGAGCAGATTGTACTGAGAGTGCA
CCATATGCGGTGTGAAATACCGCACAGATGCGTAAGGAGAAAATACCGCATCAGGCGCTCTTCCGCTTCC
TCGCTCACTGACTCGCTGCGCTCGGTCGTTCGGCTGCGGCGAGCGGTATCAGCTCACTCAAAGGCGGTAA
TACGGTTATCCACAGAATCAGGGGATAACGCAGGAAAGAACATGTGAGCAAAAGGCCAGCAAAAGGCCAG
GAACCGTAAAAAGGCCGCGTTGCTGGCGTTTTTCCATAGGCTCCGCCCCCCTGACGAGCATCACAAAAAT
CGACGCTCAAGTCAGAGGTGGCGAAACCCGACAGGACTATAAAGATACCAGGCGTTTCCCCCTGGAAGCT
CCCTCGTGCGCTCTCCTGTTCCGACCCTGCCGCTTACCGGATACCTGTCCGCCTTTCTCCCTTCGGGAAG
CGTGGCGCTTTCTCATAGCTCACGCTGTAGGTATCTCAGTTCGGTGTAGGTCGTTCGCTCCAAGCTGGGC
TGTGTGCACGAACCCCCCGTTCAGCCCGACCGCTGCGCCTTATCCGGTAACTATCGTCTTGAGTCCAACC
CGGTAAGACACGACTTATCGCCACTGGCAGCAGCCACTGGTAACAGGATTAGCAGAGCGAGGTATGTAGG
CGGTGCTACAGAGTTCTTGAAGTGGTGGCCTAACTACGGCTACACTAGAAGGACAGTATTTGGTATCTGC
GCTCTGCTGAAGCCAGTTACCTTCGGAAAAAGAGTTGGTAGCTCTTGATCCGGCAAACAAACCACCGCTG
GTAGCGGTGGTTTTTTTGTTTGCAAGCAGCAGATTACGCGCAGAAAAAAAGGATCTCAAGAAGATCCTTT
GATCTTTTCTACGGGGTCTGACGCTCAGTGGAACGAAAACTCACGTTAAGGGATTTTGGTCATGAGATTA
TCAAAAAGGATCTTCACCTAGATCCTTTTAAATTAAAAATGAAGTTTTAAATCAATCTAAAGTATATATG
AGTAAACTTGGTCTGACAGTTACCAATGCTTAATCAGTGAGGCACCTATCTCAGCGATCTGTCTATTTCG
TTCATCCATAGTTGCCTGACTCCCCGTCGTGTAGATAACTACGATACGGGAGGGCTTACCATCTGGCCCC
AGTGCTGCAATGATACCGCGAGACCCACGCTCACCGGCTCCAGATTTATCAGCAATAAACCAGCCAGCCG
GAAGGGCCGAGCGCAGAAGTGGTCCTGCAACTTTATCCGCCTCCATCCAGTCTATTAATTGTTGCCGGGA
AGCTAGAGTAAGTAGTTCGCCAGTTAATAGTTTGCGCAACGTTGTTGCCATTGCTGCAGGCATCGTGGTG
TCACGCTCGTCGTTTGGTATGGCTTCATTCAGCTCCGGTTCCCAACGATCAAGGCGAGTTACATGATCCC
CCATGTTGTGCAAAAAAGCGGTTAGCTCCTTCGGTCCTCCGATCGTTGTCAGAAGTAAGTTGGCCGCAGT
GTTATCACTCATGGTTATGGCAGCACTGCATAATTCTCTTACTGTCATGCCATCCGTAAGATGCTTTTCT
GTGACTGGTGAGTACTCAACCAAGTCATTCTGAGAATAGTGTATGCGGCGACCGAGTTGCTCTTGCCCGG
CGTCAACACGGGATAATACCGCGCCACATAGCAGAACTTTAAAAGTGCTCATCATTGGAAAACGTTCTTC
GGGGCGAAAACTCTCAAGGATCTTACCGCTGTTGAGATCCAGTTCGATGTAACCCACTCGTGCACCCAAC
TGATCTTCAGCATCTTTTACTTTCACCAGCGTTTCTGGGTGAGCAAAAACAGGAAGGCAAAATGCCGCAA
AAAAGGGAATAAGGGCGACACGGAAATGTTGAATACTCATACTCTTCCTTTTTCAATATTATTGAAGCAT
TTATCAGGGTTATTGTCTCATGAGCGGATACATATTTGAATGTATTTAGAAAAATAAACAAATAGGGGTT
CCGCGCACATTTCCCCGAAAAGTGCCACCTGACGTCTAAGAAACCATTATTATCATGACATTAACCTATA
AAAATAGGCGTATCACGAGGCCCTTTCGTCTTCAAGCAGATCTGAAAAAAAAGCCCGCTCATTAGGCGGG
CTCAGATCTGCTCATGTTTGACAGCTTATCATCGATAAGCTTCGGCAATAAATTCTTGATATGTTTTCAT
ATGTTTCCTTTAAATATTTTAATTAGTAATTGTCTATTCAAGTAATTGTGAATATACTATCACAATTCCA
AGAGAAAGTAAACAGCTTTA
[492 nt withheld, positions 4571-5062]
AATACCTCCTAAGCATCGATGGATCCT
