>Addgene plasmid #18110 | T4 Lysozyme WT | addgene partial sequence | sequence record 23531 | 18110 sequence with 3primeUP 5'-GGCGTATCACGAGGCCC
GAAAAGCCCGCTCATTAGGCGGGCTCAGATCTGCTCATGTTTGACAGCTTATCATCGATAAGCTTCGGCA
ATAAATTCTTGATATGTTTTCATATGTTTCCTTTAAATATTTTAATTAGTAATTGTCTATTCAAGTAATT
GTGAATATACTATCACAATTCCAAGAGAAAGTAAACAGCTTTA
[478 nt withheld, positions 184-661]
CAAATAGG
